>Addgene plasmid #154113 | pNM3725 | addgene full sequence | sequence record 306072 | Addgene NGS Result
GAAGTTCCTATTCTCTAGAAAGTATAGGAACTTCATGAAAAAGCCTGAACTCACCGCGACGTCTGTCGAG
AAGTTTCTGATCGAAAAGTTCGACAGCGTCTCCGACCTGATGCAGCTCTCGGAGGGCGAAGAATCTCGTG
CTTTCAGCTTCGATGTAGGAGGGCGTGGATATGTCCTGCGGGTAAATAGCTGCGCCGATGGTTTCTACAA
AGATCGTTATGTTTATCGGCACTTTGCATCGGCCGCGCTCCCGATTCCGGAAGTGCTTGACATTGGGGAA
TTCAGCGAGAGCCTGACCTATTGCATCTCCCGCCGTGCACAGGGTGTCACGTTGCAAGACCTGCCTGAAA
CCGAACTGCCCGCTGTTCTGCAGCCGGTCGCGGAGGCCATGGATGCGATCGCTGCGGCCGATCTTAGCCA
GACGAGCGGGTTCGGCCCATTCGGACCGCAAGGAATCGGTCAATACACTACATGGCGTGATTTCATATGC
GCGATTGCTGATCCCCATGTGTATCACTGGCAAACTGTGATGGACGACACCGTCAGTGCGTCCGTCGCGC
AGGCTCTCGATGAGCTGATGCTTTGGGCCGAGGACTGCCCCGAAGTCCGGCACCTCGTGCACGCGGATTT
CGGCTCCAACAATGTCCTGACGGACAATGGCCGCATAACAGCGGTCATTGACTGGAGCGAGGCGATGTTC
GGGGATTCCCAATACGAGGTCGCCAACATCTTCTTCTGGAGGCCGTGGTTGGCTTGTATGGAGCAGCAGA
CGCGCTACTTCGAGCGGAGGCATCCGGAGCTTGCAGGATCGCCGCGGCTCCGGGCGTATATGCTCCGCAT
TGGTCTTGACCAACTCTATCAGAGCTTGGTTGACGGCAATTTCGATGATGCAGCTTGGGCGCAGGGTCGA
TGCGACGCAATCGTCCGATCCGGAGCCGGGACTGTCGGGCGTACACAAATCGCCCGCAGAAGCGCGGCCG
TCTGGACCGATGGCTGTGTAGAAGTACTCGCCGATAGTGGAAACCGACGCCCCAGCACTCGTCCGAGGGC
AAAGGAATAGGCGGGATGATCGACGCCAACGTCGTTGAATTTTCAAATTTTAAATACTGAATATTTGTTT
TTTTTCCTATTATTTATTTATTCTCTTTGTGTTTTTTTTCTTGCTTTCTAAAAAATTAATTCAATCCAAA
TCTAAACATTTTTTTTTCTCTTTCCGTCTCCCAATTCGTATTCCGCTCCTCTCATCTGAACACAATGTGC
AAGTTTATTTATCTTCTCGCTTTCATTTCATTAGGACGTGGGGGGAATTGGTGGAAGGGGGAAACACACA
AAAGGATGATGGAAATGAAATAAGGACACACAATATGCAACAACATTCAATTCAGAAATATGGAGGAAGG
TTTAAAAGAAAACATAAAAATATATAGAGGAGGAAGGAAACTAGCTGCCCTCGATTGTCTATCTTCCATT
CTCACCAAGTTTCAACAACTTTATTCAGTCATTCTTCTCTGGTTCATTTCCCAACCAATCTTCCCGAATA
AAGCCCATCTGTCCTTTCGGCCACATTCCTCACCTACATCCGTACTCCTTATCTCCCGTTCTTATCCAGT
CTTTTATCGTCTCTGCGTCTCGCACACTGTCTCGTCGGTAATGTAAAAAAAAAACAAAAAAAACTTGAAA
ACTTGCGGAAAGATTTCCTAATAAAAGGAGACGAATCCGGTAGGAAATCGACAAGTCTCTGCTTCTCGAA
GACTAGGTGAGTTACATTTCTTTGGCCGAATTATTTTGAAATCCTAAATTTGATAATTTCAGAGATGTCT
GTAAAACTTGCGTGTTATGTGACGGCTTCGGTCACTGTCGCCACTCTTATGGTATGCTTCATGACCATGT
CAACCATCTACTCGGAGGTTGATGGATTCAGAGAGAAGCTTGATACCGAGATGAATGTGTTCAGAGTGAG
TTAAATTATATTTTGAATTTTAAATAATTTTTAATTTTCTAGCAATCTACCAATGGATTGTGGAAGGACA
TAGTTGTCATCGGAAGATCTAGCAAGCGTGTCCGTTGTCAATATGAAGAGACCAACGCTACCCCAACTCC
ACATGCTGATGGATCCCCATCTGCTCCACCAGGTCAACCACCAGCAGTTCCACCAGTCTTCAACCAGCCA
AAGACTCCAAATGGAGCCAATGGAAATGGACCAACCTGCAACTGCAATGCTGATAACAAGTGCCCAGCTG
GACCATCCGGACCAAAGGGAGTTCCAGGAGTTCCAGGACTCGACGGAGTTCCAGGACTTGACGGTGTTCC
AGGAGTTGGAGCTGATGATATCGCTCCACAACGCGAGTCTGTCGGATGCTTCACTTGCCCACAAGGACCA
GTTGGACCACCAGGAGCTCTTGGAAGACCAGGACCACGTGGACTTCCAGGACCAAGAGGACAAAATGGAA
ACCCAGGAAGAGATGGACAACCAGGACATCCAGGAGAGCAAGGATCATCCGGTCAAATCGGAAAGATCGG
AGAGCCAGGACCACCAGGAGAGAAGGGACGCGACGCCGAGCATCCAATCGGAAGACCAGGACCAAAGGGA
CCAAGAGGAGATCAAGGACCAACAGGACCAGCTGGACAGAACGGTCTTCACGGACCACCAGGAGAGCCAG
GAACCGTTGGACCAGAAGGACCATCTGGAAAGCAAGGACGTCAAGGACCAGACGGAACCCAGGGAGAGAC
TGGACCAGACGGAAGACCAGGAAAGGATGCCGAGTACTGCCAGTGCCCAGACAAGTCTCCACCATCAGAG
GCTGTCAACGCCAACCGTGGATACAGAAATATCTAAATTGTTGGTGTTTTCTAATAAAATATTTGAGATT
CAGTGAGACTTTTTTCTTGGCGGCACAATAAAGTTTCCTCTTTTTGTTGGGTCACTCAACGAACACAATA
CAAATATTTGAGCGCTCGCATTTTTCTCAACCTTTCGGGTTTAAAGCACTTCAAAATGGAATTGAAGAGA
GATTGTGAAAGTACATCAGACAGAATCACATTTTGATAGCATTCACTTCACTCAGATGCAAACTTTTCAG
TGACTATAAAAAGTCATAAAATAATAACATTAAAAAAGCAAATAAATTAGCGAGAGAATTTTTTGACAAA
AAGAAAGAAGAGTGATAGAGAAGAAGGGAATGCTTGAAAGGATTTTGCATTTATCTTAATCACCGTCTTC
GAGAAGACGAACCATGGCGCCAGTTTCAGAATCCAAGTTTCTAATATAGTTCATCACAATGTTGACGTTG
GTCCAACCTCCGGCTTGCATAATCTCTGGGATGGAAACTCCAGCGCGAGCCATGTCACGGGCAGCTCCGA
CACGGGCGGAATGTCCAGACCAAGCCAAGTAACGTTGTCCGGAATCATCCTTGGCTCCGTAGATGAGACG
GTGGGTAGCTTCGAAGATTCCTGAAAATTTATTTTCAGCTTATTCTTAGCTAATATGTTGTTTAAACTTA
CCTTCAAGAGCTCGAGTCGAGAGTTGTGATGTTGCACTCGGGGCAGCAACTCCGTTCTTGCGAACACGAC
AGAACAGGTAGTTGTTTGGATCATCGGCGACTCCGGAAACCGAAATCCAGCGCTCAACGAGCTTGGTAAC
TCCAAGGGAGAGCGCTTTTTCGACTCCGGCAGTCGAGACCAGCGTTTTTGTACGTCCGATGTGGATGAGC
ATTCTTCCTCCGTCTGTGCGACTAATATCCTTGACGCGAATGCGGGCAATTTCGGCGATACGGAGAAGTG
TGTTGTAAGCAATTCCGAGGAAGGCGAGGTTTCGGATGTCCTGGCAACGATCGGAATTTTCCATAAGAGA
ACGGACCTGATCGAAGTCGGTTCTGAAAATTTCGTCAAGTCTTAGGATTGAATACATTAATATTTAAACT
TACCTTTCGAAGGCGAGGGCTTGCTTGGCTCTCTCTCCAGCATCAACATTTTCCTTGCGGATACGTCTCA
TTACGAGAGATACGGCATTAGAATCTGATGGGCGTGGAAGTCCAGATCGGCGATGGAGCATATTGAGCTG
TCCGAGATGTTGTTGGATCGTCTTCACCGCCAATCCACGAGCTTGGAGGTAGAGCAAGTAGTCACGAACG
TCTTCTGGCTCGGCTGGGAACCACTTGCGGTTGTTAAGCTTGCACCAGGCAGCCCAAGAACGGCACACTG
AGAGAAGCATCTTCCAGGTGTGCTCGGAGAAGGCTTGTCTGTCACGGAACATATCCATGAGGTTCTTGCG
AACTTCATCACTTGTCGCGTCAACTGGAAGTGCTGGAAGATTTTGATGAACAGTGAGAAGATTTGACATA
TTTTCGAAGTTTTTTAGATGCACTAGAACAAAGCGTGTTGGCTTCCTCTGAGCCCGCTTTCCTTATATAC
CCGCATTCTGCAGCCTTACAGAATGTTCTAGAAGGTCCTAGATGCATTCGTTTGAAAATACTCCCGGTGG
GTGCAAAGAGACGCAGACGGAAAATGTATCTGGGTCTCTTTATTGTGTACACTACTTTTCCATGTACCGA
ATGTGAGTCGCCCTCCTTTTGCAACAAGCAGCTCGAATGTTCTAGAAAAAGGTGGAAAATAGTATAAATA
CCGTTGAAAATAAATACCGAACAACATTTGCTCTAATTGTGAAATTAGAAATCTTCAAACTATAATCATG
TCACTTTACCACTATTTCCGTCCAGCTCAACGTTCCGTTTTTGGTGATCGTAAGCTTATCGATACCGTCG
ACCCGTTAACCGGGGGCCCGGTACCCAATTCGCCCTATAGTGAGTCGTATTACGCGCGCTCACTGGCCGT
CGTTTTACAACGTCGTGACTGGGAAAACCCTGGCGTTACCCAACTTAATCGCCTTGCAGCACATCCCCCT
TTCGCCAGCTGGCGTAATAGCGAAGAGGCCCGCACCGATCGCCCTTCCCAACAGTTGCGCAGCCTGAATG
GCGAATGGG
[124 nt withheld, positions 4980-5103]
C
[91 nt withheld, positions 5105-5195]
A
[49 nt withheld, positions 5197-5245]
CCTTTGACGTTGGAGTCCACGTTCTTT
[37 nt withheld, positions 5273-5309]
ACCCTATCTCGGTCTATTCTTTTGATTTATAAGGGATTTTGCCGATTTCGGCCTATTGGTTAAAAAATGA
GCTGATTTAACAAAAATTTAACGCGAATTTTAACAAAATATTAACGCTTACAATTTAGGTGGCACTTTTC
GGGGAAATGTGCGCGGAACCCCTATTTGTTTATTTTTCTAAATACATTCAAATATGTATCCGCTCATGAG
ACAATAACCCTGATAAATGCTTCAATAATATTGAAAAAGGAAGAGTATGAGTATTCAACATTTCCGTGTC
GCCCTTATTCCCTTTTTTGCGGCATTTTGCCTTCCTGTTTTTGCTCACCCAGAAACGCTGGTGAAAGTAA
AAGATGCTGAAGATCAGTTGGGTGCACGAGTGGGTTACATCGAACTGGATCTCAACAGCGGTAAGATCCT
TGAGAGTTTTCGCCCCGAAGAACGTTTTCCAATGATGAGCACTTTTAAAGTTCTGCTATGTGGCGCGGTA
TTATCCCGTATTGACGCCGGGCAAGAGCAACTCGGTCGCCGCATACACTATTCTCAGAATGACTTGGTTG
AGTACTCACCAGTCACAGAAAAGCATCTTACGGATGGCATGACAGTAAGAGAATTATGCAGTGCTGCCAT
AACCATGAGTGATAACACTGCGGCCAACTTACTTCTGACAACGATCGGAGGACCGAAGGAGCTAACCGCT
TTTTTGCACAACATGGGGGATCATGTAACTCGCCTTGATCGTTGGGAACCGGAGCTGAATGAAGCCATAC
CAAACGACGAGCGTGACACCACGATGCCTGTAGCAATGGCAACAACGTTGCGCAAACTATTAACTGGCGA
ACTACTTACTCTAGCTTCCCGGCAACAATTAATAGACTGGATGGAGGCGGATAAAGTTGCAGGACCACTT
CTGCGCTCGGCCCTTCCGGCTGGCTGGTTTATTGCTGATAAATCTGGAGCCGGTGAGCGTGGGTCTCGCG
GTATCATTGCAGCACTGGGGCCAGATGGTAAGCCCTCCCGTATCGTAGTTATCTACACGACGGGGAGTCA
GGCAACTATGGATGAACGAAATAGACAGATCGCTGAGATAGGTGCCTCACTGATTAAGCATTGGTAACTG
TCAGACCAAGTTTACTCATATATACTTTAGATTGATTTAAAACTTCATTTTTAATTTAAAAGGATCTAGG
TGAAGATCCTTTTTGATAATCTCATGACCAAAATCCCTTAACGTGAGTTTTCGTTCCACTGAGCGTCAGA
CCCCGTAGAAAAGATCAAAGGATCTTCTTGAGATCCTTTTTTTCTGCGCGTAATCTGCTGCTTGCAAACA
AAAAAACCACCGCTACCAGCGGTGGTTTGTTTGCCGGATCAAGAGCTACCAACTCTTTTTCCGAAGGTAA
CTGGCTTCAGCAGAGCGCAGATACCAAATACTGTTCTTCTAGTGTAGCCGTAGTTAGGCCACCACTTCAA
GAACTCTGTAGCACCGCCTACATACCTCGCTCTGCTAATCCTGTTACCAGTGGCTGCTGCCAGTGGCGAT
AAGTCGTGTCTTACCGGGTTGGACTCAAGACGATAGTTACCGGATAAGGCGCAGCGGTCGGGCTGAATGG
GGGGTTCGTGCACACAGCCCAGCTTGGAGCGAACGACCTACACCGAACTGAGATACCTACAGCGTGAGCT
ATGAGAAAGCGCCACGCTTCCCGAAGGGAGAAAGGCGGACAGGTATCCGGTAAGCGGCAGGGTCGGAACA
GGAGAGCGCACGAGGGAGCTTCCAGGGGGAAACGCCTGGTATCTTTATAGTCCTGTCGGGTTTCGCCACC
TCTGACTTGAGCGTCGATTTTTGTGATGCTCGTCAGGGGGGCGGAGCCTATGGAAAAACGCCAGCAACGC
GGCCTTTTTACGGTTCCTGGCCTTTTGCTGGCCTTTTGCTCACATGTTCTTTCCTGCGTTATCCCCTGAT
TCTGTGGATAACCGTATTACCGCCTTTGAGTGAGCTGATACCGCTCGCCGCAGCCGAACGACCGAGCGCA
GCGAGTCAGTGAGCGAGGAAGCGGAATTCGCCCAATACGCAAACCGCCTCTCCCCGCGCGTTGGCCGATT
CATTAATGCAGCTGGCACGACAGGTTTCCCGACTGGAAAGCGGGCAGTGAGCGCAACGCAATTAATGTGA
GTTAGCTCACTCATTAGGCACCCCAGGCTTTACACTTTATGCTTCCGGCTCGTATGTTGTGTGGAATTGT
GAGCGGATAACAATTTCACACAGGAAACAGCTATGACCATGATTACGCCAAGCGCGCAATTAACCCTCAC
TAAAGGGAACAAAAGCTGGAGCTCCACCGCGGTGGCGGCCGCTCTAGATGGATAACTTCGTATAGCATAC
ATTATACGAAGTTATACGGGCGAATTGGAGCTCCACCGCGGTGGCGGCCGCTCTAGAACTAGTGGTCAGA
TCTCGAGCTCAAGCTTAGGCCTCCAAGGCGGAGTACTGTCCTCCGGGCTGGCGGAGTACTGTCCTCCGGC
AAGGTCGGAGTACTGTCCTCCGACACTAGAGGTCGGAGTACTGTCCTCCGACGCAAGGCGGAGTACTGTC
CTCCGGGCTGCGGAGTACTGTCCTCCGGCAAGGTCGGAGTACTGTCCTCCGACACTAGAGGTCGGAGTAC
TGTCCTCCGACGCAAGGTCGGAGTACTGTCCTCCGACGCAAGGCGGAGTACTGTCCTCCGGGCTGGCGGA
GTACTGTCCTCCGGCAAGGGTCGACTCTAGAGGGTAGCGTGATCGATTTTTTGCAAATTACGAGCGTTGT
AGGGGGCGGAGCGATAGGTCCTATAGGTTTTGGTATATCATCATTCATTCATTCATTGGTACATTCATTT
ACCCACCTTCCTCTTTCTGAGCTTCTCTGGAGTTCTGTGCTTCCTTTTTCCCTTATCTTTATACTGTAAT
TTTTAACTTTCAGCCGGTAGAAAAATGAGTAAAGGAGAAGAATTGTTCACTGGAGTTGTCCCAATCCTCG
TCGAGCTCGACGGAGACGTCAACGGACACAAGTTCTCCGTCTCCGGAGAGGGAGAGGGAGACGCCACCTA
CGGAAAGCTCACCCTCAAGTTCATCTGCACCACCGGAAAGCTCCCAGTCCCATGGCCAACCCTCGTCACC
ACCTTCTGCTACGGAGTCCAATGCTTCTCCCGTTACCCAGACCACATGAAGCGTCACGACTTCTTCAAGT
CCGCCATGCCAGAGGGATACGTCCAAGAGCGTACCATCTTCTTCAAGGTAAGTTTAAACATATATATACT
AACTACTGATTATTTAAATTTTCAGGACGACGGAAACTACAAGACCCGTGCCGAGGTCAAGTTCGAGGGA
GACACCCTCGTCAACCGTATCGAGCTCAAGGTAAGTTTAAACAGTTCGGTACTAACTAACCATACATATT
TAAATTTTCAGGGAATCGACTTCAAGGAGGACGGAAACATCCTCGGACACAAGCTCGAGTACAACTACAA
CTCCCACAACGTCTACATCATGGCCGACAAGCAAAAGAACGGAATCAAGGTCAACTTCAAGGTAAGTTTA
AACATGATTTTACTAACTAACTAATCTGATTTAAATTTTCAGATCCGTCACAACATCGAGGACGGATCCG
TCCAACTCGCCGACCACTACCAACAAAACACCCCAATCGGAGACGGACCAGTCCTCCTCCCAGACAACCA
CTACCTCTCCACCCAATCCGCCCTCTCCAAGGACCCAAACGAGAAGCGTGACCACATGGTCCTCCTCGAG
TTCGTCACCGCCGCCGGAATCACCCACGGAATGGACGAGCTCTACAAGTAATAAATGCAAAATCCTTTCA
AGCATTCCCTTCTTCTCTATCACTCTTCTTTCTTTTTGTCAAAAAATTCTCTCGCTAATTTATTTGCTTT
TTTAATGTTATTATTTTATGACTTTTTATAGTCACTGAAAAGTTTGCATCTGAGTGAAGTGAATGCTATC
AAAATGTGATTCTGTCTGATGTACTTTCACAATCTCTCTTCAATTCCATTTTGAAGTGCTTTAAACCCGA
AAGGTTGAGAAAAATGCGAGCGCTCAAATATTTGTATTGTGTTCGTTGAGTGACCCAACAAAAAGAGGAA
ACTTTATTGTGCCGCCAAGAAAAAAGTCTCAGTACCCGGGAAGTTCCTATACTATTTGAAGAATAGGAAC
TTCTGCAGGAATTCGATATCGGT
Features (pLannotate 1.2.2; 31 found; start..end, strand, type, name):
      1..34      +  protein_bind   FRT (minimal): supports FLP-mediated excision but not integration (Turan and Bode, 2011) FLP recombinase from the Saccharomyces cerevisiae 2μ plasmid
     35..1060    +  CDS            HygR: aminoglycoside phosphotransferase from E. coli; aph(4)-Ia; confers resistance to hygromycin
   1815..1961    +  CDS            sqt-1 (fragment): SQT1_CAEEL - Also known as rol-5. Protein inferred from homology: Swiss-Prot protein existence level 3. Nematode cuticles are composed largely of collagen-like proteins. The cuticle functions both as an exoskeleton and as a barrier to protect the worm from its environment. This is a collagen critical for organismal morphogenesis. Mutations in sqt-1 can lengthen, shorten, or helically twist the entire animal. From Caenorhabditis elegans.
   1994..2833    +  CDS            sqt-1 (fragment): SQT1_CAEEL - Also known as rol-5. Protein inferred from homology: Swiss-Prot protein existence level 3. Nematode cuticles are composed largely of collagen-like proteins. The cuticle functions both as an exoskeleton and as a barrier to protect the worm from its environment. This is a collagen critical for organismal morphogenesis. Mutations in sqt-1 can lengthen, shorten, or helically twist the entire animal. From Caenorhabditis elegans.
   2877..3200    -  terminator     tbb-2 terminator: tbb-2; transcription terminator for the C. elegans tubulin beta-2 gene
   3209..4339    -  CDS            cre: RECR_BPP1 - Experimental evidence at protein level: Swiss-Prot protein existence level 1. Catalyzes site-specific recombination between two 34-base- pair LOXP sites. Its role is to maintain the phage genome as a monomeric unit-copy plasmid in the lysogenic state. From Escherichia phage P1 (Bacteriophage P1).
   4688..4738    +  CDS            hsp-16.1 (fragment): HSP11_CAEEL - Also known as hsp16-1b. Experimental evidence at transcript level: Swiss-Prot protein existence level 2. From Caenorhabditis elegans.
   4742..4763    +  misc_feature   MCS (fragment): pBluescript multiple cloning site
   4794..4812    -  promoter       T7 promoter: promoter for bacteriophage T7 RNA polymerase
   4820..4975    +  CDS            lacZα (fragment): LacZα fragment of β-galactosidase; lacZ fragment
   4980..5408    +  rep_origin     f1 ori (sequence partly withheld): f1 bacteriophage origin of replication; arrow indicates direction of (+) strand synthesis
   5461..5565    +  promoter       AmpR promoter: bla
   5566..6426    +  CDS            AmpR: β-lactamase; bla; confers resistance to ampicillin, carbenicillin, and related antibiotics
   6597..7185    +  rep_origin     ori: high-copy-number ColE1/pMB1/pBR322/pUC origin of replication
   7368..7459    +  CDS            lacI (fragment): lac repressor; lacI; The lac repressor binds to the lac operator to inhibit transcription in E. coli. This inhibition can be relieved by adding lactose or isopropyl-β-D-thiogalactopyranoside (IPTG).
   7472..7493    +  protein_bind   CAP binding site: CAP binding activates transcription in the presence of cAMP. E. coli catabolite activator protein
   7508..7538    +  promoter       lac promoter: promoter for the E. coli lac operon
   7546..7562    +  protein_bind   lac operator: The lac repressor binds to the lac operator to inhibit transcription in E. coli. This inhibition can be relieved by adding lactose or isopropyl-β-D-thiogalactopyranoside (IPTG). lac repressor encoded by lacI
   7607..7625    +  promoter       T3 promoter: promoter for bacteriophage T3 RNA polymerase
   7638..7667    +  misc_feature   MCS (fragment): pBluescript multiple cloning site
   7671..7704    +  protein_bind   loxP: Cre-mediated recombination occurs in the 8-bp core sequence (GCATACAT). Cre recombinase
   7717..7754    +  misc_feature   MCS (fragment): pBluescript multiple cloning site
   7755..7775    +  misc_feature   MCS (fragment): multiple cloning site
   7835..7852    +  protein_bind   5X UAS (fragment): five tandem copies of the "ScaI site" 17-mer CGGAGTACTGTCCTCCG, an upstream activating sequence (UAS) that efficiently binds yeast Gal4 (Webster et al., 1988; Pfeiffer et al., 2010) GAL4
   7863..7880    +  protein_bind   5X UAS (fragment): five tandem copies of the "ScaI site" 17-mer CGGAGTACTGTCCTCCG, an upstream activating sequence (UAS) that efficiently binds yeast Gal4 (Webster et al., 1988; Pfeiffer et al., 2010) GAL4
   7934..7951    +  protein_bind   5X UAS (fragment): five tandem copies of the "ScaI site" 17-mer CGGAGTACTGTCCTCCG, an upstream activating sequence (UAS) that efficiently binds yeast Gal4 (Webster et al., 1988; Pfeiffer et al., 2010) GAL4
   7962..7979    +  protein_bind   5X UAS (fragment): five tandem copies of the "ScaI site" 17-mer CGGAGTACTGTCCTCCG, an upstream activating sequence (UAS) that efficiently binds yeast Gal4 (Webster et al., 1988; Pfeiffer et al., 2010) GAL4
   7988..8005    +  protein_bind   5X UAS (fragment): five tandem copies of the "ScaI site" 17-mer CGGAGTACTGTCCTCCG, an upstream activating sequence (UAS) that efficiently binds yeast Gal4 (Webster et al., 1988; Pfeiffer et al., 2010) GAL4
   8295..9137    +  CDS            mEGFP (fragment): monomeric enhanced GFP, optimized with synthetic introns for expression in C. elegans
   9144..9467    +  terminator     tbb-2 terminator: tbb-2; transcription terminator for the C. elegans tubulin beta-2 gene
   9512..9529    +  misc_feature   MCS (fragment): pBluescript multiple cloning site
