[The description below was written by a language model from this plasmid's Addgene catalogue record and pLannotate feature annotations shown in this document.]
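Description:
pNM3725 is a C. elegans transgenesis plasmid built for Flp recombinase-mediated cassette exchange (RMCE). It is based on the pLF3FShC backbone, into which a GAL4-responsive GFP reporter was inserted by multi-fragment Golden Gate assembly, giving a total size of about 9.5 kb. The bacterial portion is pBluescript-like. It has a high-copy ColE1/pUC origin, an f1 origin, ampicillin resistance, and remnants of the lacZα/lac promoter region with flanking T3 and T7 promoters. Selection in worms is by hygromycin.

The payload is an 11X UAS array placed upstream of the ∆pes-10 minimal promoter. The annotation tool detects the array only as scattered fragments of GAL4-binding 17-mers, and ∆pes-10 itself is not annotated. This promoter drives GFP-C1, a GFP coding sequence with synthetic introns for worm expression, followed by the tbb-2 3' UTR/terminator. Because a minimal promoter should have little activity by itself, GFP expression is expected to depend on a GAL4-based driver supplied in trans. The integrated transgene therefore serves as a reporter or effector line for bipartite expression systems.

The backbone features annotated include a minimal FRT site immediately ahead of the HygR coding sequence, sqt-1 collagen sequence (mutations in this gene alter body shape, so it may act as a visible marker), a Cre coding sequence with its own tbb-2 terminator lying next to a fragment of the hsp-16.1 heat-shock gene, and a loxP site upstream of the insert. This arrangement is consistent with FLP-mediated integration at a genomic landing site followed by Cre-mediated removal of the selection components. However, only one FRT and one loxP site are annotated, and the record does not describe the exchange and excision mechanism in detail.
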