Addgene plasmid #154113: pNM3725
Purpose: UAS 11X ∆pes-10 promoter driving GFP-C1 in an RCME vector
Depositing lab: Michael Nonet. Depositing organization: Washington University in Saint Louis. Publication: Efficient Transgenesis in Caenorhabditis elegans Using Flp Recombinase-Mediated Cassette Exchange. Nonet ML. Genetics. 2020 Jun 8. pii: genetics.120.303388. doi: 10.1534/genetics.120.303388. PubMed 32513816.
Backbone
  Vector backbone: pLF3FShC
  Backbone manufacturer: Addgene #153083
  Backbone size w/o insert (bp): 7855
  Total vector size (bp): 9532
  Modifications to backbone: none
  Vector type: Worm Expression ; RMCE
  Selectable markers: Hygromycin
Growth in bacteria
  Bacterial resistance: Ampicillin, 100 μg/mL
  Growth temperature: 37°C
  Growth strain: DH5alpha
  Copy number: High Copy
Gene/Insert
  Gene/Insert name: UAS 11X::∆pes-10::GFP-C1::tbb-2 3'
  Species: C. elegans (nematode), Synthetic
  Insert size (bp): 1769
  Promoter: not applicable
  Cloning method: Unknown
  Sequencing primers: 5′ not applicable
Resource information
  A portion of this plasmid was derived from a plasmid made by: The insert was added using a multi-fragment Golden Gate reaction with 11X UAS from pUAS mYFP ( Schroeter et al. 2006 PMID 17020638), ∆pes-10 from Addgene #122613, GFP-C1 from Addgene #91824, and tbb-2 3' UTR coming from amplified genomic sequences .
Terms and licenses: Academic/Nonprofit Terms; Industry Terms: Not Available to Industry
How to cite: pNM3725 was a gift from Michael Nonet (Addgene plasmid # 154113 ; http://n2t.net/addgene:154113 ; RRID:Addgene_154113)
